>Addgene plasmid #16059 | pcDNA3 hE47 | addgene full sequence | sequence record 228210 | Addgene NGS Result
TCGACGGATCGGGAGATCTCCCGATCCCCTATGGTGCACTCTCAGTACAATCTGCTCTGATGCCGCATAG
TTAAGCCAGTATCTGCTCCCTGCTTGTGTGTTGGAGGTCGCTGAGTAGTGCGCGAGCAAAATTTAAGCTA
CAACAAGGCAAGGCTTGACCGACAATTGCATGAAGAATCTGCTTAGGGTTAGGCGTTTTGCGCTGCTTCG
CGATGTACGGGCCAGATATACGCGTTGACATTGATTATTGACTAGTTATTAATAGTAATCAATTACGGGG
TCATTAGTTCATAGCCCATATATGGAGTTCCGCGTTACATAACTTACGGTAAATGGCCCGCCTGGCTGAC
CGCCCAACGACCCCCGCCCATTGACGTCAATAATGACGTATGTTCCCATAGTAACGCCAATAGGGACTTT
CCATTGACGTCAATGGGTGGAGTATTTACGGTAAACTGCCCACTTGGCAGTACATCAAGTGTATCATATG
CCAAGTACGCCCCCTATTGACGTCAATGACGGTAAATGGCCCGCCTGGCATTATGCCCAGTACATGACCT
TATGGGACTTTCCTACTTGGCAGTACATCTACGTATTAGTCATCGCTATTACCATGGTGATGCGGTTTTG
GCAGTACATCAATGGGCGTGGATAGCGGTTTGACTCACGGGGATTTCCAAGTCTCCACCCCATTGACGTC
AATGGGAGTTTGTTTTGGCACCAAAATCAACGGGACTTTCCAAAATGTCGTAACAACTCCGCCCCATTGA
CGCAAATGGGCGGTAGGCGTGTACGGTGGGAGGTCTATATAAGCAGAGCTCTCTGGCTAACTAGAGAACC
CACTGCTTACTGGCTTATCGAAATTAATACGACTCACTATAGGGAGACCCAAGCTTGGTACCGAGCTCGG
ATCCAATGAACCAGCCGCAGAGGATGGCGCCTGTGGGCACAGACAAGGAGCTCAGTGACCTCCTGGACTT
CAGCATGATGTTCCCGCTGCCTGTCACCAACGGGAAGGGCCGGCCCGCCTCCCTGGCCGGGGCGCAGTTC
GGAGGTTCAGGTCTTGAGGACCGGCCCAGCTCAGGCTCCTGGGGCAGCGGCGACCAGAGCAGCTCCTCCT
TTGACCCCAGCCGGACCTTCAGCGAGGGCACCCACTTCACTGAGTCGCACAGCAGCCTCTCTTCATCCAC
ATTCCTGGGACCGGGACTCGGAGGCAAGAGCGGTGAGCGGGGCGCCTATGCCTCCTTCGGGAGAGACGCA
GGCGTGGGCGGCCTGACTCAGGCTGGCTTCCTGTCAGGCGAGCTGGCCCTCAACAGCCCCGGGCCCCTGT
CCCCTTCGGGCATGAAGGGGACCTCCCAGTACTACCCCTCCTACTCCGGCAGCTCCCGGCGGAGAGCGGC
AGACGGCAGCCTAGACACGCAGCCCAAGAAGGTCCGGAAGGTCCCGCCGGGTCTTCCATCCTCGGTGTAC
CCACCCAGCTCAGGTGAGGACTACGGCAGGGATGCCACCGCCTACCCGTCCGCCAAGACCCCCAGCAGCA
CCTATCCCGCCCCCTTCTACGTGGCAGATGGCAGCCTGCACCCCTCAGCCGAGCTCTGGAGTCCCCCGGG
CCAGGCGGGCTTCGGGCCCATGCTGGGTGGGGGCTCATCCCCGCTGCCCCTCCCGCCCGGTAGCGGCCCG
GTGGGCAGCAGTGGAAGCAGCAGCACGTTTGGTGGCCTGCACCAGCACGAGCGTATGGGCTACCAGCTGC
ATGGAGCAGAGGTGAACGGTGGGCTCCCATCTGCATCCTCCTTCTCCTCAGCCCCCGGAGCCACGTACGG
CGGCGTCTCCAGCCACACGCCGCCTGTCAGCGGGGCCGACAGCCTCCTGGGCTCCCGAGGGACCACAGCT
GGCAGCTCCGGGGATGCCCTCGGCAAAGCACTGGCCTCGATCTACTCCCCGGATCACTCAAGCAATAACT
TCTCGTCCAGCCCTTCTACCCCCGTGGGCTCCCCCCAGGGCCTGGCAGGAACGTCACAGTGGCCTCGAGC
AGGAGCCCCCGGTGCCTTATCGCCCAGCTACGACGGGGGTCTCCACGGCCTGCAGAGTAAGATAGAAGAC
CACCTGGACGAGGCCATCCACGTGCTCCGCAGCCACGCCGTGGGCACAGCCGGCGACATGCACACGCTGC
TGCCTGGCCACGGGGCGCTGGCCTCAGGTTTCACCGGCCCCATGTCACTGGGCGGGCGGCACGCAGGCCT
GGTTGGAGGCAGCCACCCCGAGGACGGCCTCGCAGGCAGCACCAGCCTCATGCACAACCACGCGGCCCTC
CCCAGCCAGCCAGGCACCCTCCCTGACCTGTCTCGGCCTCCCGACTCCTACAGTGGGCTAGGGCGAGCAG
GTGCCACGGCGGCCGCCAGCGAGATCAAGCGGGAGGAGAAGGAGGACGAGGAGAACACGTCAGCGGCTGA
CCACTCGGAGGAGGAGAAGAAGGAGCTGAAGGCCCCCCGGGCCCGGACCAGCAGTACGGACGAGGTGCTG
TCCCTGGAGGAGAAAGACCTGAGGGACCGGGAGAGGCGCATGGCCAATAACGCGCGGGAGCGGGTGCGCG
TGCGGGATATTAACGAGGCCTTCCGGGAGCTGGGGCGCATGTGCCAGATGCACCTCAAGTCGGACAAAGC
GCAGACCAAGCTGCTCATCCTGCAGCAGGCCGTGCAGGTCATCCTGGGGCTGGAGCAGCAGGTGCGAGAG
CGGAACCTGAATCCCAAAGCAGCCTGTTTGAAACGGCGAGAAGAGGAAAAGGTGTCAGGTGTGGTTGGAG
ACCCCCAGATGGTGCTTTCAGCTCCCCACCCAGGCCTGAGCGAAGCCCACAACCCCGCCGGGCACATGTG
AGAATTCTGCAGATATCCATCACACTGGCGGCCGCTCGAGCATGCATCTAGAGGGCCCTATTCTATAGTG
TCACCTAAATGCTAGAGCTCGCTGATCAGCCTCGACTGTGCCTTCTAGTTGCCAGCCATCTGTTGTTTGC
CCCTCCCCCGTGCCTTCCTTGACCCTGGAAGGTGCCACTCCCACTGTCCTTTCCTAATAAAATGAGGAAA
TTGCATCGCATTGTCTGAGTAGGTGTCATTCTATTCTGGGGGGTGGGGTGGGGCAGGACAGCAAGGGGGA
GGATTGGGAAGACAATAGCAGGCATGCTGGGGATGCGGTGGGCTCTATGGCTTCTGAGGCGGAAAGAACC
AGCTGGGGCTCTAGGGGGTATCCCC
[124 nt withheld, positions 3246-3369]
C
[91 nt withheld, positions 3371-3461]
A
[49 nt withheld, positions 3463-3511]
CCTTTGACGTTGGAGTCCACGTTCTTT
[37 nt withheld, positions 3539-3575]
ACCCTATCTCGGTCTATTCTTTTGATTTATAAGGGATTTTGCCGATTTCGGCCTATTGGTTAAAAAATGA
GCTGATTTAACAAAAATTTAACGCGAATTAATTCTGTGGAATGTGTGTCAGTTAGGGTGTGGAAAGTCCC
CAGGCTCCCCAGCAGGCAGAAGTATGCAAAGCATGCATCTCAATTAGTCAGCAACCAGGTGTGGAAAGTC
CCCAGGCTCCCCAGCAGGCAGAAGTATGCAAAGCATGCATCTCAATTAGTCAGCAACCATAGTCCCGCCC
CTAACTCCGCCCATCCCGCCCCTAACTCCGCCCAGTTCCGCCCATTCTCCGCCCCATGGCTGACTAATTT
TTTTTATTTATGCAGAGGCCGAGGCCGCCTCTGCCTCTGAGCTATTCCAGAAGTAGTGAGGAGGCTTTTT
TGGAGGCCTAGGCTTTTGCAAAAAGCTCCCGGGAGCTTGTATATCCATTTTCGGATCTGATCAAGAGACA
GGATGAGGATCGTTTCGCATGATTGAACAAGATGGATTGCACGCAGGTTCTCCGGCCGCTTGGGTGGAGA
GGCTATTCGGCTATGACTGGGCACAACAGACAATCGGCTGCTCTGATGCCGCCGTGTTCCGGCTGTCAGC
GCAGGGGCGCCCGGTTCTTTTTGTCAAGACCGACCTGTCCGGTGCCCTGAATGAACTGCAGGACGAGGCA
GCGCGGCTATCGTGGCTGGCCACGACGGGCGTTCCTTGCGCAGCTGTGCTCGACGTTGTCACTGAAGCGG
GAAGGGACTGGCTGCTATTGGGCGAAGTGCCGGGGCAGGATCTCCTGTCATCTCACCTTGCTCCTGCCGA
GAAAGTATCCATCATGGCTGATGCAATGCGGCGGCTGCATACGCTTGATCCGGCTACCTGCCCATTCGAC
CACCAAGCGAAACATCGCATCGAGCGAGCACGTACTCGGATGGAAGCCGGTCTTGTCGATCAGGATGATC
TGGACGAAGAGCATCAGGGGCTCGCGCCAGCCGAACTGTTCGCCAGGCTCAAGGCGCGCATGCCCGACGG
CGAGGATCTCGTCGTGACCCATGGCGATGCCTGCTTGCCGAATATCATGGTGGAAAATGGCCGCTTTTCT
GGATTCATCGACTGTGGCCGGCTGGGTGTGGCGGACCGCTATCAGGACATAGCGTTGGCTACCCGTGATA
TTGCTGAAGAGCTTGGCGGCGAATGGGCTGACCGCTTCCTCGTGCTTTACGGTATCGCCGCTCCCGATTC
GCAGCGCATCGCCTTCTATCGCCTTCTTGACGAGTTCTTCTGAGCGGGACTCTGGGGTTCGAAATGACCG
ACCAAGCGACGCCCAACCTGCCATCACGAGATTTCGATTCCACCGCCGCCTTCTATGAAAGGTTGGGCTT
CGGAATCGTTTTCCGGGACGCCGGCTGGATGATCCTCCAGCGCGGGGATCTCATGCTGGAGTTCTTCGCC
CACCCCAACTTGTTTATTGCAGCTTATAATGGTTACAAATAAAGCAATAGCATCACAAATTTCACAAATA
AAGCATTTTTTTCACTGCATTCTAGTTGTGGTTTGTCCAAACTCATCAATGTATCTTATCATGTCTGTAT
ACCGTCGACCTCTAGCTAGAGCTTGGCGTAATCATGGTCATAGCTGTTTCCTGTGTGAAATTGTTATCCG
CTCACAATTCCACACAACATACGAGCCGGAAGCATAAAGTGTAAAGCCTGGGGTGCCTAATGAGTGAGCT
AACTCACATTAATTGCGTTGCGCTCACTGCCCGCTTTCCAGTCGGGAAACCTGTCGTGCCAGCTGCATTA
ATGAATCGGCCAACGCGCGGGGAGAGGCGGTTTGCGTATTGGGCGCTCTTCCGCTTCCTCGCTCACTGAC
TCGCTGCGCTCGGTCGTTCGGCTGCGGCGAGCGGTATCAGCTCACTCAAAGGCGGTAATACGGTTATCCA
CAGAATCAGGGGATAACGCAGGAAAGAACATGTGAGCAAAAGGCCAGCAAAAGGCCAGGAACCGTAAAAA
GGCCGCGTTGCTGGCGTTTTTCCATAGGCTCCGCCCCCCTGACGAGCATCACAAAAATCGACGCTCAAGT
CAGAGGTGGCGAAACCCGACAGGACTATAAAGATACCAGGCGTTTCCCCCTGGAAGCTCCCTCGTGCGCT
CTCCTGTTCCGACCCTGCCGCTTACCGGATACCTGTCCGCCTTTCTCCCTTCGGGAAGCGTGGCGCTTTC
TCATAGCTCACGCTGTAGGTATCTCAGTTCGGTGTAGGTCGTTCGCTCCAAGCTGGGCTGTGTGCACGAA
CCCCCCGTTCAGCCCGACCGCTGCGCCTTATCCGGTAACTATCGTCTTGAGTCCAACCCGGTAAGACACG
ACTTATCGCCACTGGCAGCAGCCACTGGTAACAGGATTAGCAGAGCGAGGTATGTAGGCGGTGCTACAGA
GTTCTTGAAGTGGTGGCCTAACTACGGCTACACTAGAAGAACAGTATTTGGTATCTGCGCTCTGCTGAAG
CCAGTTACCTTCGGAAAAAGAGTTGGTAGCTCTTGATCCGGCAAACAAACCACCGCTGGTAGCGGTGGTT
TTTTTGTTTGCAAGCAGCAGATTACGCGCAGAAAAAAAGGATCTCAAGAAGATCCTTTGATCTTTTCTAC
GGGGTCTGACGCTCAGTGGAACGAAAACTCACGTTAAGGGATTTTGGTCATGAGATTATCAAAAAGGATC
TTCACCTAGATCCTTTTAAATTAAAAATGAAGTTTTAAATCAATCTAAAGTATATATGAGTAAACTTGGT
CTGACAGTTACCAATGCTTAATCAGTGAGGCACCTATCTCAGCGATCTGTCTATTTCGTTCATCCATAGT
TGCCTGACTCCCCGTCGTGTAGATAACTACGATACGGGAGGGCTTACCATCTGGCCCCAGTGCTGCAATG
ATACCGCGAGACCCACGCTCACCGGCTCCAGATTTATCAGCAATAAACCAGCCAGCCGGAAGGGCCGAGC
GCAGAAGTGGTCCTGCAACTTTATCCGCCTCCATCCAGTCTATTAATTGTTGCCGGGAAGCTAGAGTAAG
TAGTTCGCCAGTTAATAGTTTGCGCAACGTTGTTGCCATTGCTACAGGCATCGTGGTGTCACGCTCGTCG
TTTGGTATGGCTTCATTCAGCTCCGGTTCCCAACGATCAAGGCGAGTTACATGATCCCCCATGTTGTGCA
AAAAAGCGGTTAGCTCCTTCGGTCCTCCGATCGTTGTCAGAAGTAAGTTGGCCGCAGTGTTATCACTCAT
GGTTATGGCAGCACTGCATAATTCTCTTACTGTCATGCCATCCGTAAGATGCTTTTCTGTGACTGGTGAG
TACTCAACCAAGTCATTCTGAGAATAGTGTATGCGGCGACCGAGTTGCTCTTGCCCGGCGTCAATACGGG
ATAATACCGCGCCACATAGCAGAACTTTAAAAGTGCTCATCATTGGAAAACGTTCTTCGGGGCGAAAACT
CTCAAGGATCTTACCGCTGTTGAGATCCAGTTCGATGTAACCCACTCGTGCACCCAACTGATCTTCAGCA
TCTTTTACTTTCACCAGCGTTTCTGGGTGAGCAAAAACAGGAAGGCAAAATGCCGCAAAAAAGGGAATAA
GGGCGACACGGAAATGTTGAATACTCATACTCTTCCTTTTTCAATATTATTGAAGCATTTATCAGGGTTA
TTGTCTCATGAGCGGATACATATTTGAATGTATTTAGAAAAATAAACAAATAGGGGTTCCGCGCACATTT
CCCCGAAAAGTGCCACCTGACG
Features (pLannotate 1.2.2; 21 found; start..end, strand, type, name):
     30..82      -  misc_feature   bom (fragment): basis of mobility region from pBR322
    237..616     +  enhancer       CMV enhancer: human cytomegalovirus immediate early enhancer
    617..820     +  promoter       CMV promoter: human cytomegalovirus (CMV) immediate early promoter
    816..849     +  LTR            5' LTR (truncated) (fragment): truncated 5' long terminal repeat (LTR) from HIV-1
    865..883     +  promoter       T7 promoter: promoter for bacteriophage T7 RNA polymerase
    916..2868    +  CDS            TCF3: TFE2_HUMAN - Also known as BHLHB21, E2A, ITF1. Experimental evidence at protein level: Swiss-Prot protein existence level 1. Transcriptional regulator involved in the initiation of neuronal differentiation and mesenchymal to epithelial transition. Heterodimers between TCF3 and tissue-specific basic helix-loop-helix (bHLH) proteins play major roles in determining tissue-specific cell fate during embryogenesis, like muscle or early B-cell differentiation. Together with TCF15, required for the mesenchymal to epithelial transition. Dimers bind DNA on E-box motifs: 5'-CANNTG-3' (By similarity). Bin
   2932..2950    -  promoter       SP6 promoter: promoter for bacteriophage SP6 RNA polymerase
   2976..3200    +  polyA_signal   bGH poly(A) signal: bovine growth hormone polyadenylation signal
   3204..3225    +  promoter       SV40 promoter (fragment): SV40 enhancer and early promoter
   3246..3674    +  rep_origin     f1 ori (sequence partly withheld): f1 bacteriophage origin of replication; arrow indicates direction of (+) strand synthesis
   3688..4017    +  promoter       SV40 promoter: SV40 enhancer and early promoter
   4084..4875    +  CDS            neo: KKA2_KLEPN - Also known as kan, nptII. Experimental evidence at protein level: Swiss-Prot protein existence level 1. Resistance to kanamycin, neomycin, paromomycin, ribostamycin, butirosin and gentamicin B. From Klebsiella pneumoniae.
   4899..5057    +  CDS            ble (fragment): BLE_KLEPN - Experimental evidence at protein level: Swiss-Prot protein existence level 1. Binding protein with a strong affinity to the bleomycin family of antibiotics. Binds to CL990; an antimitotic-antibiotic compound. From Klebsiella pneumoniae.
   5052..5173    +  polyA_signal   SV40 poly(A) signal: SV40 polyadenylation signal
   5246..5262    -  protein_bind   lac operator: The lac repressor binds to the lac operator to inhibit transcription in E. coli. This inhibition can be relieved by adding lactose or isopropyl-β-D-thiogalactopyranoside (IPTG). lac repressor encoded by lacI
   5270..5300    -  promoter       lac promoter: promoter for the E. coli lac operon
   5315..5336    -  protein_bind   CAP binding site: CAP binding activates transcription in the presence of cAMP. E. coli catabolite activator protein
   5349..5441    -  CDS            lacI (fragment): lac repressor; lacI; The lac repressor binds to the lac operator to inhibit transcription in E. coli. This inhibition can be relieved by adding lactose or isopropyl-β-D-thiogalactopyranoside (IPTG).
   5624..6212    -  rep_origin     ori: high-copy-number ColE1/pMB1/pBR322/pUC origin of replication
   6383..7243    -  CDS            AmpR: β-lactamase; bla; confers resistance to ampicillin, carbenicillin, and related antibiotics
   7244..7348    -  promoter       AmpR promoter: bla
