[The description below was written by a language model from this plasmid's Addgene catalogue record and pLannotate feature annotations shown in this document.]
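Description:
pcDNA3 hE47 is a mammalian expression plasmid built on the Invitrogen pcDNA3 backbone that carries the human E47 cDNA, one of the products of the TCF3 (E2A) gene. The full sequence record is about 7.4 kb, in which a roughly 2 kb TCF3 open reading frame sits downstream of the human cytomegalovirus immediate-early enhancer and promoter and upstream of the bovine growth hormone polyadenylation signal, giving strong constitutive expression in transfected mammalian cells. No epitope tag or reporter fusion is annotated. T7 and SP6 phage promoters flank the insert in opposing orientations, which allows in vitro transcription of sense or antisense RNA from the same plasmid.

The plasmid is propagated in E. coli through a high-copy ColE1/pUC-type origin with ampicillin selection from the β-lactamase gene, and an f1 origin permits single-stranded DNA production. For stable mammalian lines, a separate cassette places the neomycin phosphotransferase gene under the SV40 enhancer/early promoter with an SV40 poly(A) signal, conferring G418 resistance. The short annotated fragments (HIV-1 LTR, ble, lacI, bom, and a partial SV40 promoter) appear to be backbone remnants or small similarity hits rather than functional parts.

E47 is a class I basic helix-loop-helix transcription factor that binds E-box motifs and heterodimerises with tissue-specific bHLH proteins to direct programmes such as muscle and early B-cell differentiation. The associated publication concerns inhibition of muscle differentiation by Id protein and its in vivo association with E2A proteins, so this construct is suited to overexpressing E47 in cultured cells to study bHLH dimerisation, Id antagonism and E-box-dependent transcription.
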