Addgene plasmid #16059: pcDNA3 hE47
Depositing lab: Robert Benezra. Depositing organization: Memorial Sloan-Kettering Cancer Center. Publication: Overexpression of Id protein inhibits the muscle differentiation program: in vivo association of Id with E2A proteins. Jen Y, Weintraub H, Benezra R. Genes Dev. 1992 Aug . 6(8):1466-79. 10.1101/gad.6.8.1466 PubMed 1644289.
Backbone
  Vector backbone: pcDNA3
  Backbone manufacturer: Invitrogen
  Backbone size w/o insert (bp): 5400
  Vector type: Mammalian Expression
  Selectable markers: Neomycin (select with G418)
Growth in bacteria
  Bacterial resistance: Ampicillin, 100 μg/mL
  Growth temperature: 37°C
  Growth strain: DH5alpha
  Copy number: High Copy
Gene/Insert
  Gene/Insert name: E47 (alt name: E2A)
  Species: H. sapiens (human)
  Entrez Gene: TCF3 (a.k.a. AGM8, AGM8A, AGM8B, E2A, E47, ITF1, TCF-3, VDIR, bHLHb21, p75)
  Cloning method: Restriction Enzyme
  Sequencing primers: 5′ CMV-F
Terms and licenses: Academic/Nonprofit Terms; Industry Terms: Not Available to Industry
How to cite: pcDNA3 hE47 was a gift from Robert Benezra (Addgene plasmid # 16059 ; http://n2t.net/addgene:16059 ; RRID:Addgene_16059)
