>Addgene plasmid #16059 | pcDNA3 hE47 | addgene partial sequence | sequence record 22419 | CMV-F 5'-CGCAAATGGGCGGTAGGCGTG-3'
CTAGAGAACCCACTGCTTACTGGCTTATCGAAATTAATACGACTCACTATAGGGAGACCCAAGCTTGGTA
CCGAGCTCGGATCCAATGAACCAGCCGCAGAGGATGGCGCCTGTGGGCACAGACAAGGAGCTCAGTGACC
TCCTGGACTTCAGCATGATGTTCCCGCTGCCTGTCACCAACGGGAAGGGCCGGCCCGCCTCCCTGGCCGG
GGCGCAGTTCGGAGGTTCAGGTCTTGAGGACCGGCCCAGCTCAGGCTCCTGGGGCAGCGGCGACCAGAGC
AGCTCCTCCTTTGACCCCAGCCGGACCTTCAGCGAGGGCACCCACTTCACTGAGTCGCACAGCAGCCTCT
CTTCATCCACATTCCTGGGACCGGGACTCGGAGGCAAGAGCGGTGAGCGGGGCGCCTATGCCTCCTTCGG
GAGAGACGCAGGCGTGGGCGGCCTGACTCAGGCTGGCTTCCTGTCAGGCGAGCTGGCCCTCAACAGCCCC
GGGCCCCTGTCCCCTTCGGGCATGAAGGGGACCTCCCAGTACTACCCCTCCTACTCCGGCAGCTCCCGGC
GGAGAGCGGCAGACGGCAGCCTAGACACGCAGCCCAAGAAGGTCCGGAAGGTCCCGCCGGGTCTTCCATC
CTCGGTGTACCCACCCAGCTCAGGTGAGGACTACGGCAGGGATGCCACCGCCTACCCGTCCGCCAAGACC
CCCAGCAGCACCTATCCCGCCC
